Addgene plasmid #208613: CRY2clust-mCherry-RANK-P2A-CIBNcaax
Purpose: Mammalian expression of CRY2clust-mCherry-RANK-P2A-CIBNcaax (Opto-RANKm)
Depositing lab: Tomohiro Ishii & Takao Nakata. Depositing organization: Institute of Science Tokyo. Publication: Development of an optogenetics tool, Opto-RANK, for control of osteoclast differentiation using blue light. Takada A, Asano T, Nakahama KI, Ono T, Nakata T, Ishii T. Sci Rep. 2024 Jan 19;14(1):1749. doi: 10.1038/s41598-024-52056-w. PubMed 38242937.
Backbone
  Vector backbone: pCAG-WPRE/N1 (modified pEGFP-N1)
  Backbone manufacturer: Modified from Clontech
  Backbone size w/o insert (bp): 5731
  Total vector size (bp): 10486
  Modifications to backbone: CMV promoter was replaced by CAG promoter, the woodchuck hepatitis virus posttranscriptional regulatory element (WPRE) was inserted, and EGFP was removed.
  Vector type: Mammalian Expression
Growth in bacteria
  Bacterial resistance: Kanamycin, 50 μg/mL
  Growth temperature: 37°C
  Growth strain: DH5alpha
  Copy number: High Copy
Gene/Insert
  Gene/Insert name: CRY2clust-mCherry-RANK-P2A-CIBNcaax (alt name: Opto-RANKm)
  Species: M. musculus (mouse), A. thaliana (mustard weed)
  Insert size (bp): 4755
  Entrez Gene: Cry2 (a.k.a. D130054K12Rik)
  Promoter: CAG
  Tag / fusion protein: mCherry; CAAX (C terminal on insert)
  Cloning method: Restriction Enzyme; 5′ cloning site NheI (unknown if destroyed); 3′ cloning site NotI (unknown if destroyed)
  Sequencing primers: 5′ GCAACGTGCTGGTTATTGTG; 3′ GCGTAAAAGGAGCAACATAG
Resource information
  A portion of this plasmid was derived from a plasmid made by: Dr. Won Do Heo (CRY2clust from mCherry-CRY2clust, Addgene ID 105624 ): One silent mutation at a KpnI site is introduced. Dr. Kai Zhang (P2A-CIBN-CIBN from OptoRaf, Addgene ID 207163): One silent mutation at an XhoI site is introduced.
Terms and licenses: Academic/Nonprofit Terms; Industry Terms: Not Available to Industry
How to cite: CRY2clust-mCherry-RANK-P2A-CIBNcaax was a gift from Tomohiro Ishii & Takao Nakata (Addgene plasmid # 208613 ; http://n2t.net/addgene:208613 ; RRID:Addgene_208613)
