[The description below was written by a language model from this plasmid's Addgene catalogue record and pLannotate feature annotations shown in this document.]
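Description:
CRY2clust-mCherry-RANK-P2A-CIBNcaax, also called Opto-RANKm, is a mammalian expression plasmid of about 10.5 kb built on pCAG-WPRE/N1. This backbone is a modified pEGFP-N1 in which the CMV promoter was replaced by CAG, a WPRE was added and EGFP was removed. It is propagated in E. coli as a high-copy plasmid from a ColE1/pUC-type origin and also carries an f1 origin. A single NeoR/KanR gene sits behind tandem bacterial (bla) and SV40 early promoters, with an HSV TK polyadenylation signal. It provides kanamycin selection in bacteria and could in principle support G418 selection in mammalian cells.

The expression cassette is driven by the CAG promoter (CMV enhancer, chicken β-actin promoter and chimeric intron) and ends with a WPRE, which enhances transcript expression, and an SV40 poly(A) signal. It encodes one open reading frame split by a P2A self-cleaving peptide. The first product is a fragment of the Arabidopsis blue-light photoreceptor CRY2 in its CRY2clust form, fused to mCherry and then to a fragment of mouse RANK (Tnfrsf11a), the receptor essential for RANKL-driven osteoclastogenesis. The Entrez link to mouse Cry2 in the catalogue appears to be a mismatch, since the feature table identifies the plant protein. The second product is two tandem copies of CIBN, the N-terminal portion of Arabidopsis CIB1, ending in a K-Ras-derived CAAX motif that anchors it to the plasma membrane.

Blue light induces CRY2 clustering and CRY2–CIBN binding. The design therefore presumably recruits and clusters the RANK fragment at the membrane to trigger signalling without ligand, with mCherry reporting its localisation. The associated publication describes the tool as a means of controlling osteoclast differentiation with blue light.
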