Features (pLannotate 1.2.2; 21 found; start..end, strand, type, name):
     61..364     +  enhancer       CMV enhancer: human cytomegalovirus immediate early enhancer
    366..643     +  promoter       chicken β-actin promoter: No description available
    644..1660    +  intron         chimeric intron: chimera between introns from chicken β-actin and rabbit β-globin
   1747..3258    +  CDS            CRY2 (fragment): CRY2_ARATH - Also known as PHH1 From Arabidopsis thaliana (Mouse-ear cress).
   3310..4017    +  CDS            mCherry: mCherry is a basic (constitutively fluorescent) red fluorescent protein published in 2004, derived from Discosoma sp.. It is reported to be a very rapidly-maturing monomer with low acid sensitivity.
   4018..4036    +  misc_feature   MCS (fragment): multiple cloning site
   4051..5229    +  CDS            Tnfrsf11a (fragment): TNR11_MOUSE - Also known as Rank. Experimental evidence at protein level: Swiss-Prot protein existence level 1. Receptor for TNFSF11/RANKL/TRANCE/OPGL; essential for RANKL- mediated osteoclastogenesis. Involved in the regulation of interactions between T-cells and dendritic cells. From Mus musculus (Mouse).
   5353..5862    +  CDS            BHLH63 (fragment): BH063_ARATH - Also known as CIB1, EN84. Experimental evidence at protein level: Swiss-Prot protein existence level 1. Transcription factor that binds DNA to G box 5'-CACGTG-3' and, to a lower extent, to E-box 5'-CANNTG-3' in vitro. Binds to chromatin DNA of the FT gene and promotes its expression, and thus triggers flowering in response to blue light. From Arabidopsis thaliana (Mouse-ear cress).
   5896..6405    +  CDS            BHLH63 (fragment): BH063_ARATH - Also known as CIB1, EN84. Experimental evidence at protein level: Swiss-Prot protein existence level 1. Transcription factor that binds DNA to G box 5'-CACGTG-3' and, to a lower extent, to E-box 5'-CANNTG-3' in vitro. Binds to chromatin DNA of the FT gene and promotes its expression, and thus triggers flowering in response to blue light. From Arabidopsis thaliana (Mouse-ear cress).
   6453..6501    +  CDS            K-Ras (fragment): human small GTPase proto-oncoprotein
   6547..7135    +  misc_feature   WPRE: woodchuck hepatitis virus posttranscriptional regulatory element
   7168..7251    +  CDS            large T antigen (fragment): large T antigen from SV40 (simian virus 40)
   7274..7395    +  polyA_signal   SV40 poly(A) signal: SV40 polyadenylation signal
   7429..7857    -  rep_origin     f1 ori (sequence partly withheld): f1 bacteriophage origin of replication; arrow indicates direction of (+) strand synthesis
   7884..7988    +  promoter       AmpR promoter: bla
   7990..8347    +  promoter       SV40 promoter: SV40 enhancer and early promoter
   8382..9176    +  CDS            NeoR/KanR: aminoglycoside phosphotransferase from Tn5; aph(3')-II (or nptII); confers resistance to neomycin, kanamycin, and G418 (Geneticin®)
   9197..9349    +  CDS            ble (fragment): BLE_KLEPN - Experimental evidence at protein level: Swiss-Prot protein existence level 1. Binding protein with a strong affinity to the bleomycin family of antibiotics. Binds to CL990; an antimitotic-antibiotic compound. From Klebsiella pneumoniae.
   9408..9455    +  polyA_signal   HSV TK poly(A) signal: herpes simplex virus thymidine kinase polyadenylation signal (Cole and Stacy, 1985)
   9546..9562    -  polyA_signal   bGH poly(A) signal (fragment): bovine growth hormone polyadenylation signal
   9784..10372   +  rep_origin     ori: high-copy-number ColE1/pMB1/pBR322/pUC origin of replication
>Addgene plasmid #208613 | CRY2clust-mCherry-RANK-P2A-CIBNcaax | addgene full sequence | sequence record 416758 | Addgene NGS Result
TAGTTATTAATAGTAATCAATTACGGGGTCATTAGTTCATAGCCCATATATGGAGTTCCGCGTTACATAA
CTTACGGTAAATGGCCCGCCTGGCTGACCGCCCAACGACCCCCGCCCATTGACGTCAATAATGACGTATG
TTCCCATAGTAACGCCAATAGGGACTTTCCATTGACGTCAATGGGTGGAGTATTTACGGTAAACTGCCCA
CTTGGCAGTACATCAAGTGTATCATATGCCAAGTACGCCCCCTATTGACGTCAATGACGGTAAATGGCCC
GCCTGGCATTATGCCCAGTACATGACCTTATGGGACTTTCCTACTTGGCAGTACATCTACGTATTAGTCA
TCGCTATTACCATGGTCGAGGTGAGCCCCACGTTCTGCTTCACTCTCCCCATCTCCCCCCCCTCCCCACC
CCCAATTTTGTATTTATTTATTTTTTAATTATTTTGTGCAGCGATGGGGGCGGGGGGGGGGGGGGGGCGC
GCGCCAGGCGGGGCGGGGCGGGGCGAGGGGCGGGGCGGGGCGAGGCGGAGAGGTGCGGCGGCAGCCAATC
AGAGCGGCGCGCTCCGAAAGTTTCCTTTTATGGCGAGGCGGCGGCGGCGGCGGCCCTATAAAAAGCGAAG
CGCGCGGCGGGCGGGAGTCGCTGCGCGCTGCCTTCGCCCCGTGCCCCGCTCCGCCGCCGCCTCGCGCCGC
CCGCCCCGGCTCTGACTGACCGCGTTACTCCCACAGGTGAGCGGGCGGGACGGCCCTTCTCCTCCGGGCT
GTAATTAGCGCTTGGTTTAATGACGGCTTGTTTCTTTTCTGTGGCTGCGTGAAAGCCTTGAGGGGCTCCG
GGAGGGCCCTTTGTGCGGGGGGAGCGGCTCGGGGGGTGCGTGCGTGTGTGTGTGCGTGGGGAGCGCCGCG
TGCGGCTCCGCGCTGCCCGGCGGCTGTGAGCGCTGCGGGCGCGGCGCGGGGCTTTGTGCGCTCCGCAGTG
TGCGCGAGGGGAGCGCGGCCGGGGGCGGTGCCCCGCGGTGCGGGGGGGGCTGCGAGGGGAACAAAGGCTG
CGTGCGGGGTGTGTGCGTGGGGGGGTGAGCAGGGGGTGTGGGCGCGTCGGTCGGGCTGCAACCCCCCCTG
CACCCCCCTCCCCGAGTTGCTGAGCACGGCCCGGCTTCGGGTGCGGGGCTCCGTACGGGGCGTGGCGCGG
GGCTCGCCGTGCCGGGCGGGGGGTGGCGGCAGGTGGGGGTGCCGGGCGGGGCGGGGCCGCCTCGGGCCGG
GGAGGGCTCGGGGGAGGGGCGCGGCGGCCCCCGGAGCGCCGGCGGCTGTCGAGGCGCGGCGAGCCGCAGC
CATTGCCTTTTATGGTAATCGTGCGAGAGGGCGCAGGGACTTCCTTTGTCCCAAATCTGTGCGGAGCCGA
AATCTGGGAGGCGCCGCCGCACCCCCTCTAGCGGGCGCGGGGCGAAGCGGTGCGGCGCCGGCAGGAAGGA
AATGGGCGGGGAGGGCCTTCGTGCGTCGCCGCGCCGCCGTCCCCTTCTCCCTCTCCAGCCTCGGGGCTGT
CCGCGGGGGGACGGCTGCCTTCGGGGGGGACGGGGCAGGGCGGGGTTCGGCTTCTGGCGTGTGACCGGCG
GCTCTAGAGCCTCTGCTAACCATGTTCATGCCTTCTTCTTTTTCCTACAGCTCCTGGGCAACGTGCTGGT
TATTGTGCTGTCTCATCATTTTGGCAAAGAATTGATTTATCGCTAGTTAATTAAGCTAGCGCCACCATGA
AGATGGACAAAAAGACCATCGTCTGGTTTCGGAGAGATTTGAGAATAGAAGATAATCCCGCGCTCGCCGC
CGCGGCCCACGAGGGTTCCGTCTTCCCCGTTTTCATTTGGTGTCCTGAAGAAGAAGGCCAGTTTTATCCC
GGAAGGGCCTCTAGGTGGTGGATGAAGCAAAGTCTGGCCCATCTTAGCCAGTCACTGAAAGCACTGGGCA
GTGATCTTACCCTGATCAAGACACACAATACCATCTCTGCCATCCTCGACTGCATCAGGGTGACCGGCGC
AACGAAAGTCGTGTTTAACCACCTGTACGATCCAGTTAGTCTGGTGCGCGACCACACTGTGAAGGAGAAG
CTGGTGGAACGGGGGATCAGTGTGCAGAGCTACAACGGGGACCTTCTGTACGAGCCATGGGAGATCTATT
GCGAGAAAGGGAAACCGTTCACCTCCTTCAACAGTTACTGGAAGAAATGTTTGGATATGTCAATAGAGTC
CGTTATGTTGCCCCCTCCCTGGAGACTGATGCCGATTACTGCTGCTGCAGAGGCCATCTGGGCCTGCTCC
ATCGAGGAACTCGGTCTGGAAAATGAAGCAGAAAAGCCAAGCAATGCACTTCTCACTAGAGCCTGGAGCC
CCGGCTGGTCTAATGCCGACAAGCTGCTTAACGAGTTCATCGAAAAACAACTGATTGACTACGCGAAGAA
CTCCAAGAAAGTGGTAGGTAACTCAACTAGCTTGCTCTCTCCATATCTCCATTTTGGCGAGATTTCTGTC
CGCCATGTATTTCAGTGCGCTCGGATGAAACAGATTATCTGGGCTCGCGATAAAAACAGCGAAGGCGAAG
AAAGCGCCGATCTGTTCCTGCGAGGGATCGGACTTCGGGAATACTCCCGGTATATATGTTTCAACTTTCC
ATTCACACACGAGCAGAGTCTGTTGTCCCACCTCAGGTTCTTCCCCTGGGACGCCGATGTCGACAAATTC
AAGGCATGGAGACAGGGAAGGACAGGATACCCACTCGTGGATGCTGGCATGAGAGAGCTCTGGGCTACAG
GCTGGATGCACAACCGCATCCGGGTAATCGTGTCCTCATTTGCTGTCAAGTTTCTGCTCCTGCCTTGGAA
ATGGGGAATGAAGTACTTTTGGGATACCCTTCTCGACGCCGACTTGGAGTGTGACATTCTGGGATGGCAA
TATATTAGCGGGTCAATTCCTGACGGCCATGAGTTGGACAGGTTGGACAATCCGGCCTTGCAGGGAGCTA
AGTATGATCCCGAAGGAGAGTATATTCGACAGTGGCTCCCCGAGCTGGCCCGACTTCCTACGGAGTGGAT
TCACCATCCTTGGGACGCACCACTGACAGTGCTCAAGGCAAGCGGGGTGGAGCTGGGCACCAATTACGCT
AAGCCTATAGTTGATATAGATACAGCACGCGAGCTGCTGGCTAAAGCGATCTCTCGCACTCGGGAGGCGC
AGATTATGATCGGTGCTGCCGCCCGGGATCCACCGGATCTAGATAACGAATTCGATAGTGCTGGTAGTGC
TGGTAGTGCTGGTACTAGTATGGTGAGCAAGGGCGAGGAGGATAACATGGCCATCATCAAGGAGTTCATG
CGCTTCAAGGTGCACATGGAGGGCTCCGTGAACGGCCACGAGTTCGAGATCGAGGGCGAGGGCGAGGGCC
GCCCCTACGAGGGCACCCAGACCGCCAAGCTGAAGGTGACCAAGGGTGGCCCCCTGCCCTTCGCCTGGGA
CATCCTGTCCCCTCAGTTCATGTACGGCTCCAAGGCCTACGTGAAGCACCCCGCCGACATCCCCGACTAC
TTGAAGCTGTCCTTCCCCGAGGGCTTCAAGTGGGAGCGCGTGATGAACTTCGAGGACGGCGGCGTGGTGA
CCGTGACCCAGGACTCCTCCCTGCAGGACGGCGAGTTCATCTACAAGGTGAAGCTGCGCGGCACCAACTT
CCCCTCCGACGGCCCCGTAATGCAGAAGAAGACCATGGGCTGGGAGGCCTCCTCCGAGCGGATGTACCCC
GAGGACGGCGCCCTGAAGGGCGAGATCAAGCAGAGGCTGAAGCTGAAGGACGGCGGCCACTACGACGCTG
AGGTCAAGACCACCTACAAGGCCAAGAAGCCCGTGCAGCTGCCCGGCGCCTACAACGTCAACATCAAGTT
GGACATCACCTCCCACAACGAGGACTACACCATCGTGGAACAGTACGAACGCGCCGAGGGCCGCCACTCC
ACCGGCGGCATGGACGAGCTGTACAAGTCCGGACTCAGATCTCGAGTGGGTGGATCTGGAGGTTCATACT
ACAGGAAGGGAGGGAAAGCGCTGACAGCTAATTTGTGGAATTGGGTCAATGATGCTTGCAGTAGTCTAAG
TGGAAATAAGGAGTCCTCAGGGGACCGTTGTGCTGGTTCCCACTCGGCAACCTCCAGTCAGCAAGAAGTG
TGTGAAGGTATCTTACTAATGACTCGGGAGGAGAAGATGGTTCCAGAAGACGGTGCTGGAGTCTGTGGGC
CTGTGTGTGCGGCAGGTGGGCCCTGGGCAGAAGTCAGAGATTCTAGGACGTTCACACTGGTCAGCGAGGT
TGAGACGCAAGGAGACCTGTCGAGGAAGATTCCCACAGAGGATGAGTACACGGACCGGCCCTCGCAGCCT
TCGACTGGTTCACTGCTCCTAATCCAGCAGGGAAGCAAATCTATACCCCCATTCCAGGAGCCCCTGGAAG
TGGGGGAGAACGACAGTTTAAGCCAGTGTTTCACCGGGACTGAAAGCACGGTGGATTCTGAGGGCTGTGA
CTTCACTGAGCCTCCGAGCAGAACTGACTCTATGCCCGTGTCCCCTGAAAAGCACCTGACAAAAGAAATA
GAAGGTGACAGTTGCCTCCCCTGGGTGGTCAGCTCCAACTCAACAGATGGCTACACAGGCAGTGGGAACA
CTCCTGGGGAGGACCATGAACCCTTTCCAGGGTCCCTGAAATGTGGACCATTGCCCCAGTGTGCCTACAG
CATGGGCTTTCCCAGTGAAGCAGCAGCCAGCATGGCAGAGGCGGGAGTACGGCCCCAGGACAGGGCTGAT
GAGAGGGGAGCCTCAGGGTCCGGGAGCTCCCCCAGTGACCAGCCACCTGCCTCTGGGAACGTGACTGGAA
ACAGTAACTCCACGTTCATCTCTAGCGGGCAGGTGATGAACTTCAAGGGTGACATCATCGTGGTGTATGT
CAGCCAGACCTCGCAGGAGGGCCCGGGTTCCGCAGAGCCCGAGTCGGAGCCCGTGGGCCGCCCTGTGCAG
GAGGAGACGCTGGCACACAGAGACTCCTTTGCGGGCACCGCGCCGCGCTTCCCCGACGTCTGTGCCACCG
GGGCTGGGCTGCAGGAGCAGGGGGCACCCCGGCAGAAGGACGGGACATCGCGGCCGGTGCAGGAGCAGGG
TGGGGCGCAGACTTCACTCCATACCCAGGGGTCCGGACAATGTGCAGAAGGAGGTTCAGGTGGATCTGGT
ACCGGAAGCGGAGCTACTAACTTCAGCCTGCTGAAGCAGGCTGGAGACGTGGAGGAGAACCCTGGACCTG
CTCCAGGATCCGACTCTGCTGGCTCAGCCGGAATGAACGGGGCTATAGGAGGCGACCTCTTGTTGAACTT
TCCTGACATGTCAGTCTTGGAACGACAGCGCGCCCACCTGAAGTACTTGAATCCCACCTTCGATAGCCCA
CTGGCTGGCTTTTTCGCCGATTCATCAATGATCACAGGGGGAGAAATGGATTCCTACCTCAGCACTGCAG
GACTGAATCTGCCGATGATGTACGGAGAAACGACTGTGGAGGGCGATTCCCGCCTGTCCATTAGCCCAGA
AACCACTCTGGGCACCGGGAACTTTAAGGCTGCCAAATTTGATACTGAAACTAAGGATTGCAACGAAGCC
GCAAAAAAAATGACTATGAACCGGGATGATCTGGTGGAGGAGGGTGAGGAGGAGAAAAGCAAAATAACAG
AGCAAAACAATGGCAGCACCAAGAGCATCAAGAAAATGAAGCATAAGGCCAAGAAAGAAGAAAACAACTT
CAGTAATGATTCTAGCAAAGTGACAAAAGAGCTCGAAAAAACCGATTACATCGCCCCGGGTTCTGATAGC
GCAGGCAGTGCTGGTATGAACGGAGCTATTGGAGGAGATCTGTTGCTGAACTTCCCTGATATGTCTGTCC
TTGAGCGACAACGCGCACACCTCAAGTATCTGAATCCTACCTTTGACAGCCCTCTGGCCGGATTCTTTGC
CGACTCATCCATGATTACAGGGGGCGAAATGGACTCCTATCTCAGCACAGCCGGGCTCAACCTCCCCATG
ATGTATGGCGAGACGACCGTCGAAGGCGACTCTAGGCTCAGCATCAGCCCGGAAACTACCTTGGGAACAG
GGAACTTCAAGGCTGCCAAGTTCGACACCGAAACAAAAGACTGCAATGAAGCTGCCAAGAAGATGACAAT
GAATAGGGACGATTTGGTCGAGGAAGGAGAAGAAGAGAAGAGCAAGATTACAGAACAAAATAACGGCTCC
ACTAAGTCCATCAAAAAGATGAAGCACAAAGCCAAAAAGGAGGAGAATAACTTCAGCAACGATAGCTCCA
AGGTGACCAAGGAGCTGGAAAAGACCGACTATATCACCGGTGGAGGCTCTTCTGCTGGTGGTTCAGCTGG
AGGAAGTGCTGGTGGTAAAAAGAAGAAAAAGAAGTCAAAGACAAAGTGTGTAATTATGTAAGCGGCCGCA
CTAGTTTGAGTCGACGGCGCGCCATAGCTTATCGATAATCAACCTCTGGATTACAAAATTTGTGAAAGAT
TGACTGGTATTCTTAACTATGTTGCTCCTTTTACGCTATGTGGATACGCTGCTTTAATGCCTTTGTATCA
TGCTATTGCTTCCCGTATGGCTTTCATTTTCTCCTCCTTGTATAAATCCTGGTTGCTGTCTCTTTATGAG
GAGTTGTGGCCCGTTGTCAGGCAACGTGGCGTGGTGTGCACTGTGTTTGCTGACGCAACCCCCACTGGTT
GGGGCATTGCCACCACCTGTCAGCTCCTTTCCGGGACTTTCGCTTTCCCCCTCCCTATTGCCACGGCGGA
ACTCATCGCCGCCTGCCTTGCCCGCTGCTGGACAGGGGCTCGGCTGTTGGGCACTGACAATTCCGTGGTG
TTGTCGGGGAAATCATCGTCCTTTCCTTGGCTGCTCGCCTGTGTTGCCACCTGGATTCTGCGCGGGACGT
CCTTCTGCTACGTCCCTTCGGCCCTCAATCCAGCGGACCTTCCTTCCCGCGGCCTGCTGCCGGCTCTGCG
GCCTCTTCCGCGTCTTCGCCTTCGCCCTCAGACGAGTCGGATCTCCCTTTGGGCCGCCTCCCCGCATCGA
TACCGTGGATCCAAGGCCGCGACTCTAGATCATAATCAGCCATACCACATTTGTAGAGGTTTTACTTGCT
TTAAAAAACCTCCCACACCTCCCCCTGAACCTGAAACATAAAATGAATGCAATTGTTGTTGTTAACTTGT
TTATTGCAGCTTATAATGGTTACAAATAAAGCAATAGCATCACAAATTTCACAAATAAAGCATTTTTTTC
ACTGCATTCTAGTTGTGGTTTGTCCAAACTCATCAATGTATCTTAAGGCGTAAATTGTAAGCGTTAATAT
TTTGTTAAAATTCGCGTTAAATTTTTGTTAAATCAGCTCATTTTTTAACCAATAGGCCGAAATCGGCAAA
ATCCCTTATAAATCAAAAGAATAGACCGAGATAGGGT
[37 nt withheld, positions 7528-7564]
AAAGAACGTGGACTCCAACGTCAAAGG
[49 nt withheld, positions 7592-7640]
T
[91 nt withheld, positions 7642-7732]
G
[124 nt withheld, positions 7734-7857]
CAGGTGGCACTTTTCGGGGAAATGTGCGCGGAACCCCTATTTGTTTATTTTTCTAAATACATTCAAATAT
GTATCCGCTCATGAGACAATAACCCTGATAAATGCTTCAATAATATTGAAAAAGGAAGAGTCCTGAGGCG
GAAAGAACCAGCTGTGGAATGTGTGTCAGTTAGGGTGTGGAAAGTCCCCAGGCTCCCCAGCAGGCAGAAG
TATGCAAAGCATGCATCTCAATTAGTCAGCAACCAGGTGTGGAAAGTCCCCAGGCTCCCCAGCAGGCAGA
AGTATGCAAAGCATGCATCTCAATTAGTCAGCAACCATAGTCCCGCCCCTAACTCCGCCCATCCCGCCCC
TAACTCCGCCCAGTTCCGCCCATTCTCCGCCCCATGGCTGACTAATTTTTTTTATTTATGCAGAGGCCGA
GGCCGCCTCGGCCTCTGAGCTATTCCAGAAGTAGTGAGGAGGCTTTTTTGGAGGCCTAGGCTTTTGCAAA
GATCGATCAAGAGACAGGATGAGGATCGTTTCGCATGATTGAACAAGATGGATTGCACGCAGGTTCTCCG
GCCGCTTGGGTGGAGAGGCTATTCGGCTATGACTGGGCACAACAGACAATCGGCTGCTCTGATGCCGCCG
TGTTCCGGCTGTCAGCGCAGGGGCGCCCGGTTCTTTTTGTCAAGACCGACCTGTCCGGTGCCCTGAATGA
ACTGCAAGACGAGGCAGCGCGGCTATCGTGGCTGGCCACGACGGGCGTTCCTTGCGCAGCTGTGCTCGAC
GTTGTCACTGAAGCGGGAAGGGACTGGCTGCTATTGGGCGAAGTGCCGGGGCAGGATCTCCTGTCATCTC
ACCTTGCTCCTGCCGAGAAAGTATCCATCATGGCTGATGCAATGCGGCGGCTGCATACGCTTGATCCGGC
TACCTGCCCATTCGACCACCAAGCGAAACATCGCATCGAGCGAGCACGTACTCGGATGGAAGCCGGTCTT
GTCGATCAGGATGATCTGGACGAAGAGCATCAGGGGCTCGCGCCAGCCGAACTGTTCGCCAGGCTCAAGG
CGAGCATGCCCGACGGCGAGGATCTCGTCGTGACCCATGGCGATGCCTGCTTGCCGAATATCATGGTGGA
AAATGGCCGCTTTTCTGGATTCATCGACTGTGGCCGGCTGGGTGTGGCGGACCGCTATCAGGACATAGCG
TTGGCTACCCGTGATATTGCTGAAGAGCTTGGCGGCGAATGGGCTGACCGCTTCCTCGTGCTTTACGGTA
TCGCCGCTCCCGATTCGCAGCGCATCGCCTTCTATCGCCTTCTTGACGAGTTCTTCTGAGCGGGACTCTG
GGGTTCGAAATGACCGACCAAGCGACGCCCAACCTGCCATCACGAGATTTCGATTCCACCGCCGCCTTCT
ATGAAAGGTTGGGCTTCGGAATCGTTTTCCGGGACGCCGGCTGGATGATCCTCCAGCGCGGGGATCTCAT
GCTGGAGTTCTTCGCCCACCCTAGGGGGAGGCTAACTGAAACACGGAAGGAGACAATACCGGAAGGAACC
CGCGCTATGACGGCAATAAAAAGACAGAATAAAACGCACGGTGTTGGGTCGTTTGTTCATAAACGCGGGG
TTCGGTCCCAGGGCTGGCACTCTGTCGATACCCCACCGAGACCCCATTGGGGCCAATACGCCCGCGTTTC
TTCCTTTTCCCCACCCCACCCCCCAAGTTCGGGTGAAGGCCCAGGGCTCGCAGCCAACGTCGGGGCGGCA
GGCCCTGCCATAGCCTCAGGTTACTCATATATACTTTAGATTGATTTAAAACTTCATTTTTAATTTAAAA
GGATCTAGGTGAAGATCCTTTTTGATAATCTCATGACCAAAATCCCTTAACGTGAGTTTTCGTTCCACTG
AGCGTCAGACCCCGTAGAAAAGATCAAAGGATCTTCTTGAGATCCTTTTTTTCTGCGCGTAATCTGCTGC
TTGCAAACAAAAAAACCACCGCTACCAGCGGTGGTTTGTTTGCCGGATCAAGAGCTACCAACTCTTTTTC
CGAAGGTAACTGGCTTCAGCAGAGCGCAGATACCAAATACTGTTCTTCTAGTGTAGCCGTAGTTAGGCCA
CCACTTCAAGAACTCTGTAGCACCGCCTACATACCTCGCTCTGCTAATCCTGTTACCAGTGGCTGCTGCC
AGTGGCGATAAGTCGTGTCTTACCGGGTTGGACTCAAGACGATAGTTACCGGATAAGGCGCAGCGGTCGG
GCTGAACGGGGGGTTCGTGCACACAGCCCAGCTTGGAGCGAACGACCTACACCGAACTGAGATACCTACA
GCGTGAGCTATGAGAAAGCGCCACGCTTCCCGAAGGGAGAAAGGCGGACAGGTATCCGGTAAGCGGCAGG
GTCGGAACAGGAGAGCGCACGAGGGAGCTTCCAGGGGGAAACGCCTGGTATCTTTATAGTCCTGTCGGGT
TTCGCCACCTCTGACTTGAGCGTCGATTTTTGTGATGCTCGTCAGGGGGGCGGAGCCTATGGAAAAACGC
CAGCAACGCGGCCTTTTTACGGTTCCTGGCCTTTTGCTGGCCTTTTGCTCACATGTTCTTTCCTGCGTTA
TCCCCTGATTCTGTGGATAACCGTATTACCGCCATGCAT
